>Addgene plasmid #117415 | pMRXIP TMEM41B-3xFLAG | depositor full sequence | sequence record 221591 | pMRXIP TMEM41B-3xFLAG sequence 7088 bps
GACATTGATTATTGACTAGTTATTAATAGTAATCAATTACGGGGTCATTAGTTCATAGCCCATATATGGA
GTTCCGCGTTACATAACTTACGGTAAATGGCCCGCCTGGCTGACCGCCCAACGACCCCCGCCCATTGACG
TCAATAATGACGTATGTTCCCATAGTAACGCCAATAGGGACTTTCCATTGACGTCAATGGGTGGAGTATT
TACGGTAAACTGCCCACTTGGCAGTACATCAAGTGTATCATATGCCAAGTACGCCCCCTATTGACGTCAA
TGACGGTAAATGGCCCGCCTGGCATTATGCCCAGTACATGACCTTATGGGACTTTCCTACTTGGCAGTAC
ATCTACGTATTAGTCATCGCTATTACCATGCTAGAGAACCATCAGATGTTTCCAGGGTGCCCCAAGGACC
TGAAATGACCCTGTGCCTTATTTGAACTAACCAATCAGTTCGCTTCTCGCTTCTGTTCGCGCGCTTCTGC
TCCCCGAGCTCAATAAAAGAGCCCACAACCCCTCACTCGGCGCGCCAGTCCTCCGATTGACTGAGTCGCC
CGGGTACCCGTGTATCCAATAAACCCTCTTGCAGTTGCATCCGACTTGTGGTCTCGCTGTTCCTTGGGAG
GGTCTCCTCTGAGTGATTGACTACCCGTCAGCGGGGGTCTTTCATTTGGGGGCTCGTCCGGGATCGGGAG
ACCCCTGCCCAGGGACCACCGACCCACCACCGGGAGGTAAGCTGGCCAGCAACTTATCTGTGTCTGTCCG
ATTGTCTAGTGTCTATGACTGATTTTATGCGCCTGCGTCGGTACTAGTTAGCTAACTAGCTCTGTATCTG
GCGGACCCGTGGTGGAACTGACGAGTTCGGAACACCCGGCCGCAACCCTGGGAGACGTCCCAGGGACTTC
GGGGGCCGTTTTTGTGGCCCGACCTGAGTCCAAAAATCCCGATCGTTTTGGACTCTTTGGTGCACCCCCC
TTAGAGGAGGGATATGTGGTTCTGGTAGGAGACGAGAACCTAAAACAGTTCCCGCCTCCGTCTGAATTTT
TGCTTTCGGTTTGGGACCGAAGCCGCGCCGCGCGTCTTGTCTGCTGCAGCATCGTTCTGTGTTGTCTCTG
TCTGACTGTGTTTCTGTATTTGTCTGAAAATATGGGCCCGGGCCAGACTGTTACCACTCCCTTAAGTTTG
ACCTTAGGTCACTGGAAAGATGTCGAGCGGATCGCTCACAACCAGTCGGTAGATGTCAAGAAGAGACGTT
GGGTTACCTTCTGCTCTGCAGAATGGCCAACCTTTAACGTCGGATGGCCGCGAGACGGCACCTTTAACCG
AGACCTCATCACCCAGGTTAAGATCAAGGTCTTTTCACCTGGCCCGCATGGACACCCAGACCAGGTCCCC
TACATCGTGACCTGGGAAGCCTTGGCTTTTGACCCCCCTCCCTGGGTCAAGCCCTTTGTACACCCTAAGC
CTCCGCCTCCTCTTCCTCCATCCGCCCCGTCTCTCCCCCTTGAACCTCCTCGTTCGACCCCGCCTCGATC
CTCCCTTTATCCAGCCCTCACTCCTTCTCTAGGCGCCCCCATATGGCCATATGAGATCTTATATGGGGCA
CCCCCGCCCCTTGTAAACTTCCCTGACCCTGACATGACAAGAGTTACTAACAGCCCCTCTCTCCAAGCTC
ACTTACAGGCTCTCTACTTAGTCCAGCACGAAGTCTGGAGACCTCTGGCGGCAGCCTACCAAGAACAACT
GGACCGACCGGTGGTACCTCACCCTTACCGAGTCGGCGACACAGTGTGGGTCCGCCGACACCAGACTAAG
AACCTAGAACCTCGCTGGAAAGGACCTTACACAGTCCTGCTGACCACCCCCACCGCCCTCAAAGTAGACG
GCATCGCAGCTTGGATACACGCCGCCCACGTGAAGGCTGCCGACCCCGGGGGTGGACCATCCTCTAGACT
GCCGGATCTGCCATCGATATAAAGCTTAAAGGATCCATGGCGAAAGGCAGAGTCGCCGAACGATCGCAGT
TGGGCGCTCACCACACGACCCCCGTGGGGGACGGGGCAGCGGGGACGCGGGGTCTCGCGGCGCCTGGCAG
CAGAGACCACCAGAAGGAAAAATCCTGGGTAGAAGCTGGATCAGCAAGAATGTCACTCCTTATATTGGTG
TCCATTTTCTTATCTGCAGCTTTTGTTATGTTTTTGGTATATAAAAATTTTCCTCAGCTTAGTGAAGAAG
AAAGAGTGAATATGAAGGTTCCCAGAGATATGGATGATGCCAAGGCTCTAGGAAAAGTTTTATCCAAATA
CAAGGACACCTTTTATGTTCAAGTACTTGTAGCTTATTTTGCTACATATATTTTCTTGCAAACATTTGCT
ATTCCAGGCTCTATATTTCTCAGTATACTCTCAGGGTTTCTTTATCCCTTTCCACTAGCCTTATTTCTTG
TTTGTTTGTGTTCTGGACTTGGTGCCTCTTTCTGTTATATGCTTTCCTATTTAGTTGGGAGACCAGTTGT
ATACAAATACCTAACAGAGAAAGCAGTAAAATGGTCACAGCAGGTTGAACGTCATAGAGAACATCTCATT
AACTACATTATATTTTTGAGAATAACACCATTTCTGCCTAATTGGTTTATTAATATCACATCTCCTGTGA
TAAACGTGCCATTGAAAGTTTTTTTTATTGGTACTTTTCTAGGTGTCGCACCTCCTTCTTTTGTAGCCAT
TAAGGCAGGAACAACACTGTATCAACTTACAACAGCAGGAGAAGCTGTTTCCTGGAACTCAATATTTATT
CTGATGATCTTGGCTGTTCTTTCTATTCTGCCAGCCATCTTCCAAAAAAAACTAAAGCAGAAATTTGAGG
GATCCGGGAATTCGGGCTCTGGTTCAGGCGACTACAAAGACCATGACGGTGATTATAAAGATCATGACAT
CGACTACAAGGATGACGATGACAAGTAATGATTTCTCGAGAGCGGCCGCTACGTAAATTCCGCCCCCCCC
CCTAACGTTACTGGCCGAAGCCGCTTGGAATAAGGCCGGTGTGCGTTTGTCTATATGTTATTTTCCACCA
TATTGCCGTCTTTTGGCAATGTGAGGGCCCGGAAACCTGGCCCTGTCTTCTTGACGAGCATTCCTAGGGG
TCTTTCCCCTCTCGCCAAAGGAATGCAAGGTCTGTTGAATGTCGTGAAGGAAGCAGTTCCTCTGGAAGTT
TCTTGAAGACAAACAACGTCTGTAGCGACCCTTTGCAGGCAGCGGAACCCCCCACCTGGCGACAGGTGCC
TCTGCGGCCAAAAGCCACGTGTATAAGATACACCTGCAAAGGCGGCACAACCCCAGTGCCACGTTGTGAG
TTGGATAGTTGTGGAAAGAGTCAAATGGCTCTCCTCAAGCGTATTCAACAAGGGGCTGAAGGATGCCCAG
AAGGTACCCCATTGTATGGGATCTGATCTGGGGCCTCGGTGCACATGCTTTACATGTGTTTAGTCGAGGT
TAAAAAAACGTCTAGGCCCCCCGAACCACGGGGACGTGGTTTTCCTTTGAAAAACACGATGATAATATGG
CCACAACCGTCGACATGACCGAGTACAAGCCCACGGTGCGCCTCGCCACCCGCGACGACGTCCCCAGGGC
CGTACGCACCCTCGCCGCCGCGTTCGCCGACTACCCCGCCACGCGCCACACCGTCGATCCGGACCGCCAC
ATCGAGCGGGTCACCGAGCTGCAAGAACTCTTCCTCACGCGCGTCGGGCTCGACATCGGCAAGGTGTGGG
TCGCGGACGACGGCGCCGCGGTGGCGGTCTGGACCACGCCGGAGAGCGTCGAAGCGGGGGCGGTGTTCGC
CGAGATCGGCCCGCGCATGGCCGAGTTGAGCGGTTCCCGGCTGGCCGCGCAGCAACAGATGGAAGGCCTC
CTGGCGCCGCACCGGCCCAAGGAGCCCGCGTGGTTCCTGGCCACCGTCGGCGTCTCGCCCGACCACCAGG
GCAAGGGTCTGGGCAGCGCCGTCGTGCTCCCCGGAGTGGAGGCGGCCGAGCGCGCCGGGGTGCCCGCCTT
CCTGGAGACCTCCGCGCCCCGCAACCTCCCCTTCTACGAGCGGCTCGGCTTCACCGTCACCGCCGACGTC
GAGGTGCCCGAAGGACCGCGCACCTGGTGCATGACCCGCAAGCCCGGTGCCTGAGTCGACCGCCCGCCCC
ACGACCCGCAGCGCCCGACCGAAAGGAGCGCACGACCCCATGGCTCGACGATAAAATAAAAGATTTTATT
TAGTCTCCAGAAAAAGGGGGGAATGAAAGACCCCACCTGTAGGTTTGGCAAGCTAGCTTAAGTAACGCCA
TTTTGCAAGGCATGGAAAAATACATAACTGAGAATAGAGAAGTTCAGATCAAGGTCAGGAACAGATGGAA
CAGCTGAATATGGGCCAAACAGGATATCTGTGGTAAGCAGTTCCTGCCCCGGCTCAGGGCCAAGAACAGA
TGGAACAGCTGAATATGGGCCAAACAGGATATCTGTGGTAAGCAGTTCCTGCCCCGGCTCAGGGCCAAGA
ACAGATGGTCCCCAGATGCGGTCCAGCCCTCAGCAGTTTCTAGAGAACCATCAGATGTTTCCAGGGTGCC
CCAAGGACCTGAAATGACCCTGTGCCTTATTTGAACTAACCAATCAGTTCGCTTCTCGCTTCTGTTCGCG
CGCTTCTGCTCCCCGAGCTCAATAAAAGAGCCCACAACCCCTCACTCGGGGCGCCAGTCCTCCGATTGAC
TGAGTCGCCCGGGTACCCGTGTATCCAATAAACCCTCTTGCAGTTGCATCCGACTTGTGGTCTCGCTGTT
CCTTGGGAGGGTCTCCTCTGAGTGATTGACTACCCGTCAGCGGGGGTCTTTCACATGCAGCATGTATCAA
AATTAATTTGGTTTTTTTTCTTAAGTATTTACATTAAATGGCCATAGTTGCATTAATGAATCGGCCAACG
CGCGGGGAGAGGCGGTTTGCGTATTGGGCGCTCTTCCGCTTCCTCGCTCACTGACTCGCTGCGCTCGGTC
GTTCGGCTGCGGCGAGCGGTATCAGCTCACTCAAAGGCGGTAATACGGTTATCCACAGAATCAGGGGATA
ACGCAGGAAAGAACATGTGAGCAAAAGGCCAGCAAAAGGCCAGGAACCGTAAAAAGGCCGCGTTGCTGGC
GTTTTTCCATAGGCTCCGCCCCCCTGACGAGCATCACAAAAATCGACGCTCAAGTCAGAGGTGGCGAAAC
CCGACAGGACTATAAAGATACCAGGCGTTTCCCCCTGGAAGCTCCCTCGTGCGCTCTCCTGTTCCGACCC
TGCCGCTTACCGGATACCTGTCCGCCTTTCTCCCTTCGGGAAGCGTGGCGCTTTCTCATAGCTCACGCTG
TAGGTATCTCAGTTCGGTGTAGGTCGTTCGCTCCAAGCTGGGCTGTGTGCACGAACCCCCCGTTCAGCCC
GACCGCTGCGCCTTATCCGGTAACTATCGTCTTGAGTCCAACCCGGTAAGACACGACTTATCGCCACTGG
CAGCAGCCACTGGTAACAGGATTAGCAGAGCGAGGTATGTAGGCGGTGCTACAGAGTTCTTGAAGTGGTG
GCCTAACTACGGCTACACTAGAAGAACAGTATTTGGTATCTGCGCTCTGCTGAAGCCAGTTACCTTCGGA
AAAAGAGTTGGTAGCTCTTGATCCGGCAAACAAACCACCGCTGGTAGCGGTGGTTTTTTTGTTTGCAAGC
AGCAGATTACGCGCAGAAAAAAAGGATCTCAAGAAGATCCTTTGATCTTTTCTACGGGGTCTGACGCTCA
GTGGAACGAAAACTCACGTTAAGGGATTTTGGTCATGAGATTATCAAAAAGGATCTTCACCTAGATCCTT
TTGCGGCCGGCCGCAAATCAATCTAAAGTATATATGAGTAAACTTGGTCTGACAGTTACCAATGCTTAAT
CAGTGAGGCACCTATCTCAGCGATCTGTCTATTTCGTTCATCCATAGTTGCCTGACTCCCCGTCGTGTAG
ATAACTACGATACGGGAGGGCTTACCATCTGGCCCCAGTGCTGCAATGATACCGCGAGACCCACGCTCAC
CGGCTCCAGATTTATCAGCAATAAACCAGCCAGCCGGAAGGGCCGAGCGCAGAAGTGGTCCTGCAACTTT
ATCCGCCTCCATCCAGTCTATTAATTGTTGCCGGGAAGCTAGAGTAAGTAGTTCGCCAGTTAATAGTTTG
CGCAACGTTGTTGCCATTGCTACAGGCATCGTGGTGTCACGCTCGTCGTTTGGTATGGCTTCATTCAGCT
CCGGTTCCCAACGATCAAGGCGAGTTACATGATCCCCCATGTTGTGCAAAAAAGCGGTTAGCTCCTTCGG
TCCTCCGATCGTTGTCAGAAGTAAGTTGGCCGCAGTGTTATCACTCATGGTTATGGCAGCACTGCATAAT
TCTCTTACTGTCATGCCATCCGTAAGATGCTTTTCTGTGACTGGTGAGTACTCAACCAAGTCATTCTGAG
AATAGTGTATGCGGCGACCGAGTTGCTCTTGCCCGGCGTCAACACGGGATAATACCGCGCCACATAGCAG
AACTTTAAAAGTGCTCATCATTGGAAAACGTTCTTCGGGGCGAAAACTCTCAAGGATCTTACCGCTGTTG
AGATCCAGTTCGATGTAACCCACTCGTGCACCCAACTGATCTTCAGCATCTTTTACTTTCACCAGCGTTT
CTGGGTGAGCAAAAACAGGAAGGCAAAATGCCGCAAAAAAGGGAATAAGGGCGACACGGAAATGTTGAAT
ACTCATACTCTTCCTTTTTCAATATTATTGAAGCATTTATCAGGGTTATTGTCTCATGAGCGGATACATA
TTTGAATGTATTTAGAAAAATAAACAAATAGGGGTTCCGCGCACATTTCCCCGAAAAGTGCCACCTGACG
TCTAAGAAACCATTATTATCATGACATTAACCTATAAAAATAGGCGTATCACGAGGCCCTTTCGTCTTCA
CTATAGGAGCTTGGCCCATTGCATACGTTGTATCCATATCATAATATGTACATTTATATTGGCTCATGTC
CAACATTACCGCCATGTT
Features (pLannotate 1.2.2; 15 found; start..end, strand, type, name):
      1..380     +  enhancer       CMV enhancer: human cytomegalovirus immediate early enhancer
    381..676     +  LTR            3' LTR (ΔU3) (fragment): self-inactivating 3' long terminal repeat (LTR) from Moloney murine leukemia virus
    739..1096    +  misc_feature   MMLV Ψ: packaging signal of Moloney murine leukemia virus (MMLV)
   1161..1577    +  CDS            gag (truncated): truncated Moloney murine leukemia virus (MMLV) gag gene lacking the start codon
   1587..1961    +  misc_feature   pol region: Moloney murine leukemia virus (MMLV) pol region containing the splice acceptor site
   1997..2869    +  CDS            TMEM41B: TM41B_HUMAN - Also known as KIAA0033. Experimental evidence at protein level: Swiss-Prot protein existence level 1. (Microbial infection) Critical host factor required for infection by human coronviruses SARS-CoV-2, HCoV-OC43, HCoV-NL63, and HCoV-229E, as well as all flaviviruses tested such as Zika virus and Yellow fever virus (PubMed:33382968, PubMed:33338421). Required post- entry of the virus to facilitate the ER membrane remodeling necessary to form replication organelles (PubMed:33382968). From Homo sapiens (Human).
   2900..2965    +  CDS            3xFLAG: three tandem FLAG® epitope tags, followed by an enterokinase cleavage site
   3003..3578    +  misc_feature   IRES2: internal ribosome entry site (IRES) of the encephalomyocarditis virus (EMCV)
   3585..4184    +  CDS            PuroR: puromycin N-acetyltransferase; pac from Streptomyces alboniger; confers resistance to puromycin
   4292..4413    +  LTR            3' LTR (ΔU3) (fragment): self-inactivating 3' long terminal repeat (LTR) from Moloney murine leukemia virus
   4414..4883    +  LTR            LTR: long terminal repeat from Moloney murine leukemia virus
   4949..5001    -  CDS            lacI (fragment): lac repressor; lacI; The lac repressor binds to the lac operator to inhibit transcription in E. coli. This inhibition can be relieved by adding lactose or isopropyl-β-D-thiogalactopyranoside (IPTG).
   5184..5772    -  rep_origin     ori: high-copy-number ColE1/pMB1/pBR322/pUC origin of replication
   5936..6796    -  CDS            AmpR: β-lactamase; bla; confers resistance to ampicillin, carbenicillin, and related antibiotics
   6797..6901    -  promoter       AmpR promoter: bla
