>Addgene plasmid #117415 | pMRXIP TMEM41B-3xFLAG | addgene full sequence | sequence record 224940 | Addgene NGS Result
GGCCAGACTGTTACCACTCCCTTAAGTTTGACCTTAGGTCACTGGAAAGATGTCGAGCGGATCGCTCACA
ACCAGTCGGTAGATGTCAAGAAGAGACGTTGGGTTACCTTCTGCTCTGCAGAATGGCCAACCTTTAACGT
CGGATGGCCGCGAGACGGCACCTTTAACCGAGACCTCATCACCCAGGTTAAGATCAAGGTCTTTTCACCT
GGCCCGCATGGACACCCAGACCAGGTCCCCTACATCGTGACCTGGGAAGCCTTGGCTTTTGACCCCCCTC
CCTGGGTCAAGCCCTTTGTACACCCTAAGCCTCCGCCTCCTCTTCCTCCATCCGCCCCGTCTCTCCCCCT
TGAACCTCCTCGTTCGACCCCGCCTCGATCCTCCCTTTATCCAGCCCTCACTCCTTCTCTAGGCGCCCCC
ATATGGCCATATGAGATCTTATATGGGGCACCCCCGCCCCTTGTAAACTTCCCTGACCCTGACATGACAA
GAGTTACTAACAGCCCCTCTCTCCAAGCTCACTTACAGGCTCTCTACTTAGTCCAGCACGAAGTCTGGAG
ACCTCTGGCGGCAGCCTACCAAGAACAACTGGACCGACCGGTGGTACCTCACCCTTACCGAGTCGGCGAC
ACAGTGTGGGTCCGCCGACACCAGACTAAGAACCTAGAACCTCGCTGGAAAGGACCTTACACAGTCCTGC
TGACCACCCCCACCGCCCTCAAAGTAGACGGCATCGCAGCTTGGATACACGCCGCCCACGTGAAGGCTGC
CGACCCCGGGGGTGGACCATCCTCTAGACTGCCGGATCTGCCATCGATATAAAGCTTAAAGGATCCATGG
CGAAAGGCAGAGTCGCCGAACGATCGCAGTTGGGCGCTCACCACACGACCCCCGTGGGGGACGGGGCAGC
GGGGACGCGGGGTCTCGCGGCGCCTGGCAGCAGAGACCACCAGAAGGAAAAATCCTGGGTAGAAGCTGGA
TCAGCAAGAATGTCACTCCTTATATTGGTGTCCATTTTCTTATCTGCAGCTTTTGTTATGTTTTTGGTAT
ATAAAAATTTTCCTCAGCTTAGTGAAGAAGAAAGAGTGAATATGAAGGTTCCCAGAGATATGGATGATGC
CAAGGCTCTAGGAAAAGTTTTATCCAAATACAAGGACACCTTTTATGTTCAAGTACTTGTAGCTTATTTT
GCTACATATATTTTCTTGCAAACATTTGCTATTCCAGGCTCTATATTTCTCAGTATACTCTCAGGGTTTC
TTTATCCCTTTCCACTAGCCTTATTTCTTGTTTGTTTGTGTTCTGGACTTGGTGCCTCTTTCTGTTATAT
GCTTTCCTATTTAGTTGGGAGACCAGTTGTATACAAATACCTAACAGAGAAAGCAGTAAAATGGTCACAG
CAGGTTGAACGTCATAGAGAACATCTCATTAACTACATTATATTTTTGAGAATAACACCATTTCTGCCTA
ATTGGTTTATTAATATCACATCTCCTGTGATAAACGTGCCATTGAAAGTTTTTTTTATTGGTACTTTTCT
AGGTGTCGCACCTCCTTCTTTTGTAGCCATTAAGGCAGGAACAACACTGTATCAACTTACAACAGCAGGA
GAAGCTGTTTCCTGGAACTCAATATTTATTCTGATGATCTTGGCTGTTCTTTCTATTCTGCCAGCCATCT
TCCAAAAAAAACTAAAGCAGAAATTTGAGGGATCCGGGAATTCGGGCTCTGGTTCAGGCGACTACAAAGA
CCATGACGGTGATTATAAAGATCATGACATCGACTACAAGGATGACGATGACAAGTAATGATTTCTCGAG
AGCGGCCGCTACGTAAATTCCGCCCCCCCCCCTAACGTTACTGGCCGAAGCCGCTTGGAATAAGGCCGGT
GTGCGTTTGTCTATATGTTATTTTCCACCATATTGCCGTCTTTTGGCAATGTGAGGGCCCGGAAACCTGG
CCCTGTCTTCTTGACGAGCATTCCTAGGGGTCTTTCCCCTCTCGCCAAAGGAATGCAAGGTCTGTTGAAT
GTCGTGAAGGAAGCAGTTCCTCTGGAAGTTTCTTGAAGACAAACAACGTCTGTAGCGACCCTTTGCAGGC
AGCGGAACCCCCCACCTGGCGACAGGTGCCTCTGCGGCCAAAAGCCACGTGTATAAGATACACCTGCAAA
GGCGGCACAACCCCAGTGCCACGTTGTGAGTTGGATAGTTGTGGAAAGAGTCAAATGGCTCTCCTCAAGC
GTATTCAACAAGGGGCTGAAGGATGCCCAGAAGGTACCCCATTGTATGGGATCTGATCTGGGGCCTCGGT
GCACATGCTTTACATGTGTTTAGTCGAGGTTAAAAAAACGTCTAGGCCCCCCGAACCACGGGGACGTGGT
TTTCCTTTGAAAAACACGATGATAATATGGCCACAACCGTCGACATGACCGAGTACAAGCCCACGGTGCG
CCTCGCCACCCGCGACGACGTCCCCCGGGCCGTACGCACCCTCGCCGCCGCGTTCGCCGACTACCCCGCC
ACGCGCCACACCGTCGACCCGGACCGCCACATCGAGCGGGTCACCGAGCTGCAAGAACTCTTCCTCACGC
GCGTCGGGCTCGACATCGGCAAGGTGTGGGTCGCGGACGACGGCGCCGCGGTGGCGGTCTGGACCACGCC
GGAGAGCGTCGAAGCGGGGGCGGTGTTCGCCGAGATCGGCCCGCGCATGGCCGAGTTGAGCGGTTCCCGG
CTGGCCGCGCAGCAACAGATGGAAGGCCTCCTGGCGCCGCACCGGCCCAAGGAGCCCGCGTGGTTCCTGG
CCACCGTCGGCGTCTCGCCCGACCACCAGGGCAAGGGTCTGGGCAGCGCCGTCGTGCTCCCCGGAGTGGA
GGCGGCCGAGCGCGCCGGGGTGCCCGCCTTCCTGGAGACCTCCGCGCCCCGCAACCTCCCCTTCTACGAG
CGGCTCGGCTTCACCGTCACCGCCGACGTCGAGGTGCCCGAAGGACCGCGCACCTGGTGCATGACCCGCA
AGCCCGGTGCCTGAGTCGACCGCCCGCCCCACGACCCGCAGCGCCCGACCGAAAGGAGCGCACGACCCCA
TGGCTCGACGATAAAATAAAAGATTTTATTTAGTCTCCAGAAAAAGGGGGGAATGAAAGACCCCACCTGT
AGGTTTGGCAAGCTAGCTTAAGTAACGCCATTTTGCAAGGCATGGAAAAATACATAACTGAGAATAGAGA
AGTTCAGATCAAGGTCAGGAACAGATGGAACAGCTGAATATGGGCCAAACAGGATATCTGTGGTAAGCAG
TTCCTGCCCCGGCTCAGGGCCAAGAACAGATGGAACAGCTGAATATGGGCCAAACAGGATATCTGTGGTA
AGCAGTTCCTGCCCCGGCTCAGGGCCAAGAACAGATGGTCCCCAGATGCGGTCCAGCCCTCAGCAGTTTC
TAGAGAACCATCAGATGTTTCCAGGGTGCCCCAAGGACCTGAAATGACCCTGTGCCTTATTTGAACTAAC
CAATCAGTTCGCTTCTCGCTTCTGTTCGCGCGCTTCTGCTCCCCGAGCTCAATAAAAGAGCCCACAACCC
CTCACTCGGGGCGCCAGTCCTCCGATTGACTGAGTCGCCCGGGTACCCGTGTATCCAATAAACCCTCTTG
CAGTTGCATCCGACTTGTGGTCTCGCTGTTCCTTGGGAGGGTCTCCTCTGAGTGATTGACTACCCGTCAG
CGGGGGTCTTTCACATGCAGCATGTATCAAAATTAATTTGGTTTTTTTTCTTAAGTATTTACATTAAATG
GCCATAGTTGCATTAATGAATCGGCCAACGCGCGGGGAGAGGCGGTTTGCGTATTGGGCGCTCTTCCGCT
TCCTCGCTCACTGACTCGCTGCGCTCGGTCGTTCGGCTGCGGCGAGCGGTATCAGCTCACTCAAAGGCGG
TAATACGGTTATCCACAGAATCAGGGGATAACGCAGGAAAGAACATGTGAGCAAAAGGCCAGCAAAAGGC
CAGGAACCGTAAAAAGGCCGCGTTGCTGGCGTTTTTCCATAGGCTCCGCCCCCCTGACGAGCATCACAAA
AATCGACGCTCAAGTCAGAGGTGGCGAAACCCGACAGGACTATAAAGATACCAGGCGTTTCCCCCTGGAA
GCTCCCTCGTGCGCTCTCCTGTTCCGACCCTGCCGCTTACCGGATACCTGTCCGCCTTTCTCCCTTCGGG
AAGCGTGGCGCTTTCTCATAGCTCACGCTGTAGGTATCTCAGTTCGGTGTAGGTCGTTCGCTCCAAGCTG
GGCTGTGTGCACGAACCCCCCGTTCAGCCCGACCGCTGCGCCTTATCCGGTAACTATCGTCTTGAGTCCA
ACCCGGTAAGACACGACTTATCGCCACTGGCAGCAGCCACTGGTAACAGGATTAGCAGAGCGAGGTATGT
AGGCGGTGCTACAGAGTTCTTGAAGTGGTGGCCTAACTACGGCTACACTAGAAGAACAGTATTTGGTATC
TGCGCTCTGCTGAAGCCAGTTACCTTCGGAAAAAGAGTTGGTAGCTCTTGATCCGGCAAACAAACCACCG
CTGGTAGCGGTGGTTTTTTTGTTTGCAAGCAGCAGATTACGCGCAGAAAAAAAGGATCTCAAGAAGATCC
TTTGATCTTTTCTACGGGGTCTGACGCTCAGTGGAACGAAAACTCACGTTAAGGGATTTTGGTCATGAGA
TTATCAAAAAGGATCTTCACCTAGATCCTTTTGCGGCCGGCCGCAAATCAATCTAAAGTATATATGAGTA
AACTTGGTCTGACAGTTACCAATGCTTAATCAGTGAGGCACCTATCTCAGCGATCTGTCTATTTCGTTCA
TCCATAGTTGCCTGACTCCCCGTCGTGTAGATAACTACGATACGGGAGGGCTTACCATCTGGCCCCAGTG
CTGCAATGATACCGCGAGACCCACGCTCACCGGCTCCAGATTTATCAGCAATAAACCAGCCAGCCGGAAG
GGCCGAGCGCAGAAGTGGTCCTGCAACTTTATCCGCCTCCATCCAGTCTATTAATTGTTGCCGGGAAGCT
AGAGTAAGTAGTTCGCCAGTTAATAGTTTGCGCAACGTTGTTGCCATTGCTACAGGCATCGTGGTGTCAC
GCTCGTCGTTTGGTATGGCTTCATTCAGCTCCGGTTCCCAACGATCAAGGCGAGTTACATGATCCCCCAT
GTTGTGCAAAAAAGCGGTTAGCTCCTTCGGTCCTCCGATCGTTGTCAGAAGTAAGTTGGCCGCAGTGTTA
TCACTCATGGTTATGGCAGCACTGCATAATTCTCTTACTGTCATGCCATCCGTAAGATGCTTTTCTGTGA
CTGGTGAGTACTCAACCAAGTCATTCTGAGAATAGTGTATGCGGCGACCGAGTTGCTCTTGCCCGGCGTC
AACACGGGATAATACCGCGCCACATAGCAGAACTTTAAAAGTGCTCATCATTGGAAAACGTTCTTCGGGG
CGAAAACTCTCAAGGATCTTACCGCTGTTGAGATCCAGTTCGATGTAACCCACTCGTGCACCCAACTGAT
CTTCAGCATCTTTTACTTTCACCAGCGTTTCTGGGTGAGCAAAAACAGGAAGGCAAAATGCCGCAAAAAA
GGGAATAAGGGCGACACGGAAATGTTGAATACTCATACTCTTCCTTTTTCAATATTATTGAAGCATTTAT
CAGGGTTATTGTCTCATGAGCGGATACATATTTGAATGTATTTAGAAAAATAAACAAATAGGGGTTCCGC
GCACATTTCCCCGAAAAGTGCCACCTGACGTCTAAGAAACCATTATTATCATGACATTAACCTATAAAAA
TAGGCGTATCACGAGGCCCTTTCGTCTTCACTATAGGAGCTTGGCCCATTGCATACGTTGTATCCATATC
ATAATATGTACATTTATATTGGCTCATGTCCAACATTACCGCCATGTTGACATTGATTATTGACTAGTTA
TTAATAGTAATCAATTACGGGGTCATTAGTTCATAGCCCATATATGGAGTTCCGCGTTACATAACTTACG
GTAAATGGCCCGCCTGGCTGACCGCCCAACGACCCCCGCCCATTGACGTCAATAATGACGTATGTTCCCA
TAGTAACGCCAATAGGGACTTTCCATTGACGTCAATGGGTGGAGTATTTACGGTAAACTGCCCACTTGGC
AGTACATCAAGTGTATCATATGCCAAGTACGCCCCCTATTGACGTCAATGACGGTAAATGGCCCGCCTGG
CATTATGCCCAGTACATGACCTTATGGGACTTTCCTACTTGGCAGTACATCTACGTATTAGTCATCGCTA
TTACCATGCTAGAGAACCATCAGATGTTTCCAGGGTGCCCCAAGGACCTGAAATGACCCTGTGCCTTATT
TGAACTAACCAATCAGTTCGCTTCTCGCTTCTGTTCGCGCGCTTCTGCTCCCCGAGCTCAATAAAAGAGC
CCACAACCCCTCACTCGGCGCGCCAGTCCTCCGATTGACTGAGTCGCCCGGGTACCCGTGTATCCAATAA
ACCCTCTTGCAGTTGCATCCGACTTGTGGTCTCGCTGTTCCTTGGGAGGGTCTCCTCTGAGTGATTGACT
ACCCGTCAGCGGGGGTCTTTCATTTGGGGGCTCGTCCGGGATCGGGAGACCCCTGCCCAGGGACCACCGA
CCCACCACCGGGAGGTAAGCTGGCCAGCAACTTATCTGTGTCTGTCCGATTGTCTAGTGTCTATGACTGA
TTTTATGCGCCTGCGTCGGTACTAGTTAGCTAACTAGCTCTGTATCTGGCGGACCCGTGGTGGAACTGAC
GAGTTCGGAACACCCGGCCGCAACCCTGGGAGACGTCCCAGGGACTTCGGGGGCCGTTTTTGTGGCCCGA
CCTGAGTCCAAAAATCCCGATCGTTTTGGACTCTTTGGTGCACCCCCCTTAGAGGAGGGATATGTGGTTC
TGGTAGGAGACGAGAACCTAAAACAGTTCCCGCCTCCGTCTGAATTTTTGCTTTCGGTTTGGGACCGAAG
CCGCGCCGCGCGTCTTGTCTGCTGCAGCATCGTTCTGTGTTGTCTCTGTCTGACTGTGTTTCTGTATTTG
TCTGAAAATATGGGCCCG
Features (pLannotate 1.2.2; 15 found; start..end, strand, type, name):
      1..417     +  CDS            gag (truncated): truncated Moloney murine leukemia virus (MMLV) gag gene lacking the start codon
    427..801     +  misc_feature   pol region: Moloney murine leukemia virus (MMLV) pol region containing the splice acceptor site
    837..1709    +  CDS            TMEM41B: TM41B_HUMAN - Also known as KIAA0033. Experimental evidence at protein level: Swiss-Prot protein existence level 1. (Microbial infection) Critical host factor required for infection by human coronviruses SARS-CoV-2, HCoV-OC43, HCoV-NL63, and HCoV-229E, as well as all flaviviruses tested such as Zika virus and Yellow fever virus (PubMed:33382968, PubMed:33338421). Required post- entry of the virus to facilitate the ER membrane remodeling necessary to form replication organelles (PubMed:33382968). From Homo sapiens (Human).
   1740..1805    +  CDS            3xFLAG: three tandem FLAG® epitope tags, followed by an enterokinase cleavage site
   1843..2418    +  misc_feature   IRES2: internal ribosome entry site (IRES) of the encephalomyocarditis virus (EMCV)
   2425..3024    +  CDS            PuroR: puromycin N-acetyltransferase; pac from Streptomyces alboniger; confers resistance to puromycin
   3132..3253    +  LTR            3' LTR (ΔU3) (fragment): self-inactivating 3' long terminal repeat (LTR) from Moloney murine leukemia virus
   3254..3723    +  LTR            LTR: long terminal repeat from Moloney murine leukemia virus
   3789..3841    -  CDS            lacI (fragment): lac repressor; lacI; The lac repressor binds to the lac operator to inhibit transcription in E. coli. This inhibition can be relieved by adding lactose or isopropyl-β-D-thiogalactopyranoside (IPTG).
   4024..4612    -  rep_origin     ori: high-copy-number ColE1/pMB1/pBR322/pUC origin of replication
   4776..5636    -  CDS            AmpR: β-lactamase; bla; confers resistance to ampicillin, carbenicillin, and related antibiotics
   5637..5741    -  promoter       AmpR promoter: bla
   5929..6308    +  enhancer       CMV enhancer: human cytomegalovirus immediate early enhancer
   6309..6604    +  LTR            3' LTR (ΔU3) (fragment): self-inactivating 3' long terminal repeat (LTR) from Moloney murine leukemia virus
   6667..7024    +  misc_feature   MMLV Ψ: packaging signal of Moloney murine leukemia virus (MMLV)
