[The description below was written by a language model from this plasmid's Addgene catalogue record and pLannotate feature annotations shown in this document.]
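Description:
pMRXIP TMEM41B-3xFLAG is a Moloney murine leukemia virus (MMLV)-based retroviral expression plasmid built on the pMRXIP backbone, itself derived from the pMX vector family, for stable expression of human TMEM41B in mammalian cells. In bacteria it is maintained through a high-copy ColE1/pUC-type origin and selected with ampicillin via the β-lactamase gene and its native promoter. Two 7,088-nt sequence records (depositor and repository NGS) carry the same set of annotated features in the same order and differ only in the numbering start point.

The viral cassette opens with a CMV enhancer joined to an MMLV LTR fragment. This hybrid 5′ LTR arrangement typically boosts production of genomic RNA in packaging cells. It is followed by the MMLV Ψ packaging signal, a truncated gag segment lacking its start codon, and a pol region containing the splice acceptor. These elements support encapsidation and processing of the transcript. No separate internal promoter is annotated, so the payload appears to be transcribed from the 5′ LTR. The TMEM41B coding sequence, inserted at BamHI sites, carries a C-terminal 3xFLAG epitope for detection or immunoprecipitation. An EMCV IRES then allows translation of puromycin N-acetyltransferase from the same transcript, which links puromycin resistance to transgene expression. The cassette ends with an MMLV 3′ LTR. A short lacI fragment is annotated in the plasmid backbone.

The plasmid is meant for producing retrovirus to transduce cells and select stable puromycin-resistant populations expressing tagged TMEM41B. It was deposited with a study that identified TMEM41B in a genome-wide CRISPR screen as a gene required for autophagosome formation.
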