Addgene plasmid #117415: pMRXIP TMEM41B-3xFLAG
Purpose: Expresses TMEM41B tagged with 3xFLAG in mammalian cells
Depositing lab: Noboru Mizushima. Depositing organization: The University of Tokyo. Publication: Genome-wide CRISPR screen identifies TMEM41B as a gene required for autophagosome formation. Morita K, Hama Y, Izume T, Tamura N, Ueno T, Yamashita Y, Sakamaki Y, Mimura K, Morishita H, Shihoya W, Nureki O, Mano H, Mizushima N. J Cell Biol. 2018 Aug 9. pii: jcb.201804132. doi: 10.1083/jcb.201804132. PubMed 30093494.
Backbone
  Vector backbone: pMRXIP
  Backbone manufacturer: Dr.Shoji Yamaoka of Tokyo Medical and Dental University
  Vector type: Mammalian Expression, Retroviral
  Selectable markers: Puromycin
Growth in bacteria
  Bacterial resistance: Ampicillin, 100 μg/mL
  Growth temperature: 37°C
  Growth strain: NEB Stable
  Copy number: Unknown
Gene/Insert
  Gene/Insert name: TMEM41B
  Species: H. sapiens (human)
  Entrez Gene: TMEM41B
  Tag / fusion protein: 3xFLAG (C terminal on insert)
  Cloning method: Restriction Enzyme; 5′ cloning site BamHI (unknown if destroyed); 3′ cloning site BamHI (unknown if destroyed)
  Sequencing primers: 5′ GGCATCGCAGCTTGGATACACGCC
Resource information
  A portion of this plasmid was derived from a plasmid made by: It has the pMX backbone
Terms and licenses: Academic/Nonprofit Terms; Industry Terms: Not Available to Industry
How to cite: pMRXIP TMEM41B-3xFLAG was a gift from Noboru Mizushima (Addgene plasmid # 117415 ; http://n2t.net/addgene:117415 ; RRID:Addgene_117415)
